>Addgene plasmid #121252 | pUC57-Kan_BR32_00120141 | depositor full sequence | sequence record 231281 | pUC57-Kan_BR32_00120141 sequence 3016 bps
TCGCGCGTTTCGGTGATGACGGTGAAAACCTCTGACACATGCAGCTCCCGGAGACGGTCACAGCTTGTCT
GTAAGCGGATGCCGGGAGCAGACAAGCCCGTCAGGGCGCGTCAGCGGGTGTTGGCGGGTGTCGGGGCTGG
CTTAACTATGCGGCATCAGAGCAGATTGTACTGAGAGTGCACCATATGCGGTGTGAAATACCGCACAGAT
GCGTAAGGAGAAAATACCGCATCAGGCGCCATTCGCCATTCAGGCTGCGCAACTGTTGGGAAGGGCGATC
GGTGCGGGCCTCTTCGCTATTACGCCAGCTGGCGAAAGGGGGATGTGCTGCAAGGCGATTAAGTTGGGTA
ACGCCAGGGTTTTCCCAGTCACGACGTTGTAAAACGACGGCCAGTGAATTGACGCGTATTGGGATGGAAC
TTGGTCTCTAATGGGTAGAAAATGGTTTAATAAAAAAATTTATGATGAAAATGGTGAATCTGCTGGTTCT
TTGTCTGTTGTTAAAGGTGGTTCTGGTTATATTAATATTGGTCCATCTGCTCCAGGTCAAAGAGATAGAT
TGGTTGAATTTAGAGAATCTGGTGGTAAAATTCAAGGTGGTCCACCAGGTTATAGATATACTTCTGATCA
TGAAGAAGATCAAAGAGATAATAGATATTATAATACTCATGGTTATCATGTTGGTGATGGTCCAGCTGAA
TATGGTGATCATGGTGGTGGTCATTGGGGTGATGGTTATTATGGTCCACCAGGTGAATTTGTTAAAACTT
CTGAATATGAAGATTGAGCTTAGAGACCAAGTTCCATCCCAATGGCGCGCCGAGCTTGGCTCGAGCATGG
TCATAGCTGTTTCCTGTGTGAAATTGTTATCCGCTCACAATTCCACACAACATACGAGCCGGAAGCATAA
AGTGTAAAGCCTGGGGTGCCTAATGAGTGAGCTAACTCACATTAATTGCGTTGCGCTCACTGCCCGCTTT
CCAGTCGGGAAACCTGTCGTGCCAGCTGCATTAATGAATCGGCCAACGCGCGGGGAGAGGCGGTTTGCGT
ATTGGGCGCTCTTCCGCTTCCTCGCTCACTGACTCGCTGCGCTCGGTCGTTCGGCTGCGGCGAGCGGTAT
CAGCTCACTCAAAGGCGGTAATACGGTTATCCACAGAATCAGGGGATAACGCAGGAAAGAACATGTGAGC
AAAAGGCCAGCAAAAGGCCAGGAACCGTAAAAAGGCCGCGTTGCTGGCGTTTTTCCATAGGCTCCGCCCC
CCTGACGAGCATCACAAAAATCGACGCTCAAGTCAGAGGTGGCGAAACCCGACAGGACTATAAAGATACC
AGGCGTTTCCCCCTGGAAGCTCCCTCGTGCGCTCTCCTGTTCCGACCCTGCCGCTTACCGGATACCTGTC
CGCCTTTCTCCCTTCGGGAAGCGTGGCGCTTTCTCATAGCTCACGCTGTAGGTATCTCAGTTCGGTGTAG
GTCGTTCGCTCCAAGCTGGGCTGTGTGCACGAACCCCCCGTTCAGCCCGACCGCTGCGCCTTATCCGGTA
ACTATCGTCTTGAGTCCAACCCGGTAAGACACGACTTATCGCCACTGGCAGCAGCCACTGGTAACAGGAT
TAGCAGAGCGAGGTATGTAGGCGGTGCTACAGAGTTCTTGAAGTGGTGGCCTAACTACGGCTACACTAGA
AGAACAGTATTTGGTATCTGCGCTCTGCTGAAGCCAGTTACCTTCGGAAAAAGAGTTGGTAGCTCTTGAT
CCGGCAAACAAACCACCGCTGGTAGCGGTGGTTTTTTTGTTTGCAAGCAGCAGATTACGCGCAGAAAAAA
AGGATCTCAAGAAGATCCTTTGATCTTTTCTACGGGGTCTGACGCTCAGTGGAACGAAAACTCACGTTAA
GGGATTTTGGTCATGAGATTATCAAAAAGGATCTTCACCTAGATCCTTTTAAATTAAAAATGAAGTTTTA
AATCAATCTAAAGTATATATGAGTAAACTTGGTCTGACAGTTAGAAAAACTCATCGAGCATCAAATGAAA
CTGCAATTTATTCATATCAGGATTATCAATACCATATTTTTGAAAAAGCCGTTTCTGTAATGAAGGAGAA
AACTCACCGAGGCAGTTCCATAGGATGGCAAGATCCTGGTATCGGTCTGCGATTCCGACTCGTCCAACAT
CAATACAACCTATTAATTTCCCCTCGTCAAAAATAAGGTTATCAAGTGAGAAATCACCATGAGTGACGAC
TGAATCCGGTGAGAATGGCAAAAGTTTATGCATTTCTTTCCAGACTTGTTCAACAGGCCAGCCATTACGC
TCGTCATCAAAATCACTCGCATCAACCAAACCGTTATTCATTCGTGATTGCGCCTGAGCGAGACGAAATA
CGCGATCGCTGTTAAAAGGACAATTACAAACAGGAATCGAATGCAACCGGCGCAGGAACACTGCCAGCGC
ATCAACAATATTTTCACCTGAATCAGGATATTCTTCTAATACCTGGAATGCTGTTTTCCCAGGGATCGCA
GTGGTGAGTAACCATGCATCATCAGGAGTACGGATAAAATGCTTGATGGTCGGAAGAGGCATAAATTCCG
TCAGCCAGTTTAGTCTGACCATCTCATCTGTAACATCATTGGCAACGCTACCTTTGCCATGTTTCAGAAA
CAACTCTGGCGCATCGGGCTTCCCATACAATCGATAGATTGTCGCACCTGATTGCCCGACATTATCGCGA
GCCCATTTATACCCATATAAATCAGCATCCATGTTGGAATTTAATCGCGGCCTAGAGCAAGACGTTTCCC
GTTGAATATGGCTCATACTCTTCCTTTTTCAATATTATTGAAGCATTTATCAGGGTTATTGTCTCATGAG
CGGATACATATTTGAATGTATTTAGAAAAATAAACAAATAGGGGTTCCGCGCACATTTCCCCGAAAAGTG
CCACCTGACGTCTAAGAAACCATTATTATCATGACATTAACCTATAAAAATAGGCGTATCACGAGGCCCT
TTCGTC
Features (pLannotate 1.2.2; 10 found; start..end, strand, type, name):
    137..236     +  misc_feature   bom (fragment): basis of mobility region from pBR322
    242..399     -  CDS            lacZα (fragment): LacZα fragment of β-galactosidase; lacZ fragment
    864..880     -  protein_bind   lac operator: The lac repressor binds to the lac operator to inhibit transcription in E. coli. This inhibition can be relieved by adding lactose or isopropyl-β-D-thiogalactopyranoside (IPTG). lac repressor encoded by lacI
    888..918     -  promoter       lac promoter: promoter for the E. coli lac operon
    933..954     -  protein_bind   CAP binding site: CAP binding activates transcription in the presence of cAMP. E. coli catabolite activator protein
    967..1059    -  CDS            lacI (fragment): lac repressor; lacI; The lac repressor binds to the lac operator to inhibit transcription in E. coli. This inhibition can be relieved by adding lactose or isopropyl-β-D-thiogalactopyranoside (IPTG).
   1242..1830    -  rep_origin     ori: high-copy-number ColE1/pMB1/pBR322/pUC origin of replication
   2001..2816    -  CDS            KanR: aminoglycoside phosphotransferase; aph(3')-Ia; confers resistance to kanamycin in bacteria or G418 (Geneticin®) in eukaryotes
   2817..2921    -  promoter       AmpR promoter: bla
   3016..35      +  CDS            rop (fragment) (across the origin): Rop protein, which maintains plasmids at low copy number; rop
