[The description below was written by a language model from this plasmid's Addgene catalogue record and pLannotate feature annotations shown in this document.]
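Description:
pUC57-Kan_BR32_00120141 is a Level 0 Golden Gate-compatible module built in the small, high-copy E. coli cloning vector pUC57-Kan. It is a bacterial storage and donor plasmid rather than an expression vector. Replication relies on a ColE1/pMB1-type pUC origin, and selection uses a kanamycin resistance gene (aph(3')-Ia aminoglycoside phosphotransferase) driven by the bla (AmpR) promoter. The remaining annotations are backbone remnants: partial bom, rop and lacI sequences, plus the lac promoter, lac operator and CAP binding site upstream of a lacZα fragment.

The insert, BR32_00120141, is recorded as deriving from the fungus Magnaporthe oryzae, although the species appears in the mutation field. The associated publication describes a clone collection of M. oryzae effectors that share sequence and structural similarity across host-specific lineages, so the insert is presumably one such effector candidate; the record gives no further functional description. It was placed at the EcoRV site in the multiple cloning region. This fits the unannotated gap between the lacZα fragment and the lac operator in the feature table, where lacZα is interrupted; the insert itself was not annotated. The full sequence of 3,016 nt against a stated 2,626 bp backbone suggests an insert of roughly 390 bp. M13 forward and reverse primer sites flank the cloning region for sequence verification.

As a Level 0 part, the plasmid is meant to supply the effector sequence for Type IIS restriction-ligation assembly into higher-level constructs. The record does not state which Type IIS enzyme, overhangs or downstream promoters and tags are intended.
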