Addgene plasmid #121252: pUC57-Kan_BR32_00120141
Purpose: Level 0 Golden-Gate compatible vector
Depositing lab: Sophien Kamoun. Depositing organization: Sainsbury Laboratory, Norwich. Publication: A Clone Resource of Magnaporthe oryzae Effectors That Share Sequence and Structural Similarities Across Host-Specific Lineages. Petit-Houdenot Y, Langner T, Harant A, Win J, Kamoun S. Mol Plant Microbe Interact. 2020 Aug;33(8):1032-1035. doi: 10.1094/MPMI-03-20-0052-A. Epub 2020 Jun 22. PubMed 32460610.
Backbone
  Vector backbone: pUC57-Kan
  Backbone size w/o insert (bp): 2626
  Vector type: Golden Gate
  Selectable markers: lacZ
Growth in bacteria
  Bacterial resistance: Kanamycin, 50 μg/mL
  Growth temperature: 37°C
  Growth strain: DH5alpha
  Copy number: High Copy
Gene/Insert
  Gene/Insert name: BR32_00120141
  Mutation: Magnaporthe oryzae
  Cloning method: Restriction Enzyme; 5′ cloning site EcoRV (unknown if destroyed); 3′ cloning site EcoRV (unknown if destroyed)
  Sequencing primers: 5′ M13Fw; 3′ M13Rv
Terms and licenses: Academic/Nonprofit Terms; Industry Terms: Not Available to Industry
How to cite: pUC57-Kan_BR32_00120141 was a gift from Sophien Kamoun (Addgene plasmid # 121252 ; http://n2t.net/addgene:121252 ; RRID:Addgene_121252)
