>Addgene plasmid #121252 | pUC57-Kan_BR32_00120141 | depositor partial sequence | sequence record 230756 | BR32_00120141
TTGGTCTCTAATGGGTAGAAAATGGTTTAATAAAAAAATTTATGATGAAAATGGTGAATCTGCTGGTTCT
TTGTCTGTTGTTAAAGGTGGTTCTGGTTATATTAATATTGGTCCATCTGCTCCAGGTCAAAGAGATAGAT
TGGTTGAATTTAGAGAATCTGGTGGTAAAATTCAAGGTGGTCCACCAGGTTATAGATATACTTCTGATCA
TGAAGAAGATCAAAGAGATAATAGATATTATAATACTCATGGTTATCATGTTGGTGATGGTCCAGCTGAA
TATGGTGATCATGGTGGTGGTCATTGGGGTGATGGTTATTATGGTCCACCAGGTGAATTTGTTAAAACTT
CTGAATATGAAGATTGAGCTTAGAGACCAA
