>Addgene plasmid #121252 | pUC57-Kan_BR32_00120141 | depositor partial sequence | sequence record 230757 | empty_vector
TCGCGCGTTTCGGTGATGACGGTGAAAACCTCTGACACATGCAGCTCCCGGAGACGGTCACAGCTTGTCT
GTAAGCGGATGCCGGGAGCAGACAAGCCCGTCAGGGCGCGTCAGCGGGTGTTGGCGGGTGTCGGGGCTGG
CTTAACTATGCGGCATCAGAGCAGATTGTACTGAGAGTGCACCATATGCGGTGTGAAATACCGCACAGAT
GCGTAAGGAGAAAATACCGCATCAGGCGCCATTCGCCATTCAGGCTGCGCAACTGTTGGGAAGGGCGATC
GGTGCGGGCCTCTTCGCTATTACGCCAGCTGGCGAAAGGGGGATGTGCTGCAAGGCGATTAAGTTGGGTA
ACGCCAGGGTTTTCCCAGTCACGACGTTGTAAAACGACGGCCAGTGAATTGACGCGTATTGGGATATCCC
AATGGCGCGCCGAGCTTGGCTCGAGCATGGTCATAGCTGTTTCCTGTGTGAAATTGTTATCCGCTCACAA
TTCCACACAACATACGAGCCGGAAGCATAAAGTGTAAAGCCTGGGGTGCCTAATGAGTGAGCTAACTCAC
ATTAATTGCGTTGCGCTCACTGCCCGCTTTCCAGTCGGGAAACCTGTCGTGCCAGCTGCATTAATGAATC
GGCCAACGCGCGGGGAGAGGCGGTTTGCGTATTGGGCGCTCTTCCGCTTCCTCGCTCACTGACTCGCTGC
GCTCGGTCGTTCGGCTGCGGCGAGCGGTATCAGCTCACTCAAAGGCGGTAATACGGTTATCCACAGAATC
AGGGGATAACGCAGGAAAGAACATGTGAGCAAAAGGCCAGCAAAAGGCCAGGAACCGTAAAAAGGCCGCG
TTGCTGGCGTTTTTCCATAGGCTCCGCCCCCCTGACGAGCATCACAAAAATCGACGCTCAAGTCAGAGGT
GGCGAAACCCGACAGGACTATAAAGATACCAGGCGTTTCCCCCTGGAAGCTCCCTCGTGCGCTCTCCTGT
TCCGACCCTGCCGCTTACCGGATACCTGTCCGCCTTTCTCCCTTCGGGAAGCGTGGCGCTTTCTCATAGC
TCACGCTGTAGGTATCTCAGTTCGGTGTAGGTCGTTCGCTCCAAGCTGGGCTGTGTGCACGAACCCCCCG
TTCAGCCCGACCGCTGCGCCTTATCCGGTAACTATCGTCTTGAGTCCAACCCGGTAAGACACGACTTATC
GCCACTGGCAGCAGCCACTGGTAACAGGATTAGCAGAGCGAGGTATGTAGGCGGTGCTACAGAGTTCTTG
AAGTGGTGGCCTAACTACGGCTACACTAGAAGAACAGTATTTGGTATCTGCGCTCTGCTGAAGCCAGTTA
CCTTCGGAAAAAGAGTTGGTAGCTCTTGATCCGGCAAACAAACCACCGCTGGTAGCGGTGGTTTTTTTGT
TTGCAAGCAGCAGATTACGCGCAGAAAAAAAGGATCTCAAGAAGATCCTTTGATCTTTTCTACGGGGTCT
GACGCTCAGTGGAACGAAAACTCACGTTAAGGGATTTTGGTCATGAGATTATCAAAAAGGATCTTCACCT
AGATCCTTTTAAATTAAAAATGAAGTTTTAAATCAATCTAAAGTATATATGAGTAAACTTGGTCTGACAG
TTAGAAAAACTCATCGAGCATCAAATGAAACTGCAATTTATTCATATCAGGATTATCAATACCATATTTT
TGAAAAAGCCGTTTCTGTAATGAAGGAGAAAACTCACCGAGGCAGTTCCATAGGATGGCAAGATCCTGGT
ATCGGTCTGCGATTCCGACTCGTCCAACATCAATACAACCTATTAATTTCCCCTCGTCAAAAATAAGGTT
ATCAAGTGAGAAATCACCATGAGTGACGACTGAATCCGGTGAGAATGGCAAAAGTTTATGCATTTCTTTC
CAGACTTGTTCAACAGGCCAGCCATTACGCTCGTCATCAAAATCACTCGCATCAACCAAACCGTTATTCA
TTCGTGATTGCGCCTGAGCGAGACGAAATACGCGATCGCTGTTAAAAGGACAATTACAAACAGGAATCGA
ATGCAACCGGCGCAGGAACACTGCCAGCGCATCAACAATATTTTCACCTGAATCAGGATATTCTTCTAAT
ACCTGGAATGCTGTTTTCCCAGGGATCGCAGTGGTGAGTAACCATGCATCATCAGGAGTACGGATAAAAT
GCTTGATGGTCGGAAGAGGCATAAATTCCGTCAGCCAGTTTAGTCTGACCATCTCATCTGTAACATCATT
GGCAACGCTACCTTTGCCATGTTTCAGAAACAACTCTGGCGCATCGGGCTTCCCATACAATCGATAGATT
GTCGCACCTGATTGCCCGACATTATCGCGAGCCCATTTATACCCATATAAATCAGCATCCATGTTGGAAT
TTAATCGCGGCCTAGAGCAAGACGTTTCCCGTTGAATATGGCTCATACTCTTCCTTTTTCAATATTATTG
AAGCATTTATCAGGGTTATTGTCTCATGAGCGGATACATATTTGAATGTATTTAGAAAAATAAACAAATA
GGGGTTCCGCGCACATTTCCCCGAAAAGTGCCACCTGACGTCTAAGAAACCATTATTATCATGACATTAA
CCTATAAAAATAGGCGTATCACGAGGCCCTTTCGTC
