>Addgene plasmid #121252 | pUC57-Kan_BR32_00120141 | addgene partial sequence | sequence record 237888 | M13-F20 5'-TGTAAAACGACGGCCAGT-3'
TTGGTCTCTAATGGGTAGAAAATGGTTTAATAAAAAAATTTATGATGAAAATGGTGAATCTGCTGGTTCT
TTGTCTGTTGTTAAAGGTGGTTCTGGTTATATTAATATTGGTCCATCTGCTCCAGGTCAAAGAGATAGAT
TGGTTGAATTTAGAGAATCTGGTGGTAAAATTCAAGGTGGTCCACCAGGTTATAGATATACTTCTGATCA
TGAAGAAGATCAAAGAGATAATAGATATTATAATACTCATGGTTATCATGTTGGTGATGGTCCAGCTGAA
TATGGTGATCATGGTGGTGGTCATTGGGGTGATGGTTATTATGGTCCACCAGGTGAATTTGTTAAAACTT
CTGAATATGAAGATTGAGCTTAGAGACCAAGTTCCATCCCAATGGCGCGCCGAGCTTGGCTCGAGCATGG
TCATAGCTGTTTCCTGTGTGAAATTGTTATCCGCTCACAATTCCACACAACATACGAGCCGGAAGCATAA
AGTGTAAAGCCTGGGGTGCCTAATGAGTGAGCTAACTCACATTAATTGCGTTGCGCTCACTGCCCGCTTT
CCAGTCGGGAAACCTGTCGTGCCAGCTGCATTAATGAATCGGCCAACGCGCGGGGAGAGGCGGTTTGCGT
ATTGGGCGCTCTTCCGCTTCCTCGCTCACTGACTCGCTGCGCTCGGTCGTTCGGCTGCGGCGAGCGGTAT
CAGCTCACTCAAAGGCGGTAATACGGTTATCCACAGAATC
